Addgene plasmid #226192: pAAV Syn Barcode20
Purpose: Expression mapping
Depositing lab: Scott Sternson. Depositing organization: University of California, San Diego (UCSD).
Backbone
  Vector backbone: pAAV
  Vector type: AAV
Growth in bacteria
  Bacterial resistance: Ampicillin, 100 μg/mL
  Growth temperature: 37°C
  Growth strain: NEB Stable
  Copy number: High Copy
Gene/Insert
  Gene/Insert name: Syn Barcode20
  gRNA/shRNA sequence: ATGGATGCTCGGGTGTGGCTGGCTGGTATAGATATCACCCCGTCGGCTATCCCGATGGTCGCTCCGATGACAGCCGCAACAGACACGTGGGGGCTCTATGTCGGTGTGGTCAACCTGGTTACTAAGTTTAATATCCTGCAGTCACTCCCAATATAATAATAA
  Species: Synthetic
  Cloning method: Restriction Enzyme; 5′ cloning site Unknown (unknown if destroyed)
Terms and licenses: Academic/Nonprofit Terms; Industry Terms: Not Available to Industry
Depositor comments: Barcode sequence listed in "gRNA sequence" field.
How to cite: pAAV Syn Barcode20 was a gift from Scott Sternson (Addgene plasmid # 226192 ; http://n2t.net/addgene:226192 ; RRID:Addgene_226192)
