[The description below was written by a language model from this plasmid's Addgene catalogue record and pLannotate feature annotations shown in this document.]
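Description:
pAAV Syn Barcode20 is an adeno-associated virus transfer plasmid built on a pAAV backbone, in which a short synthetic barcode sequence is placed under neuron-specific transcriptional control. It is maintained in E. coli through a high-copy ColE1/pUC-type origin and selected with ampicillin via the β-lactamase gene and its native promoter. An f1 phage origin is also present. Small annotated fragments of lacZα, lacI and SV40 large T antigen appear to be backbone or annotation remnants rather than functional parts. The recorded use of a recombination-deficient growth strain fits the need to keep the repeat-rich ITRs intact.

The payload lies between two AAV2 inverted terminal repeats, which are the cis elements required for replication and packaging of the cassette into AAV particles. Within them, a human synapsin I promoter (annotated as a fragment) drives neuron-restricted transcription, followed by a chimeric β-globin/immunoglobulin intron that generally improves transcript processing and expression. The feature table leaves an unannotated gap between the intron and the WPRE, which is the likely position of the synthetic Barcode20 insert. The depositor notes that the barcode itself is recorded in the gRNA sequence field, so it should not be read as a guide RNA or shRNA. Downstream, the WPRE boosts transcript stability and abundance, and an SV40 polyadenylation signal, annotated on the reverse strand, terminates the message. No fluorescent reporter or epitope tag is annotated.

The stated purpose is expression mapping. This suggests that the barcode transcript serves as a distinguishable RNA label for transduced neurons, and the numbered name implies it is one of a series, though the record does not describe the detection method.
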