Features (pLannotate 1.2.2; 13 found; start..end, strand, type, name):
    237..825     -  rep_origin     ori: high-copy-number ColE1/pMB1/pBR322/pUC origin of replication
    996..1856    -  CDS            AmpR: β-lactamase; bla; confers resistance to ampicillin, carbenicillin, and related antibiotics
   1857..1961    -  promoter       AmpR promoter: bla
   2014..2442    -  rep_origin     f1 ori (sequence partly withheld): f1 bacteriophage origin of replication; arrow indicates direction of (+) strand synthesis
   2447..2516    -  CDS            lacZα (fragment): LacZα fragment of β-galactosidase; lacZ fragment
   2511..2643    -  repeat_region  AAV2 ITR (fragment): inverted terminal repeat of adeno-associated virus serotype 2 inverted
   2746..3143    +  promoter       hSyn promoter (fragment): human synapsin I promoter; confers neuron-specific expression (Kügler et al., 2003)
   3236..3368    +  intron         chimeric intron: chimera between introns from human β-globin and immunoglobulin heavy chain genes
   3566..4154    +  misc_feature   WPRE: woodchuck hepatitis virus posttranscriptional regulatory element
   4178..4299    -  polyA_signal   SV40 poly(A) signal: SV40 polyadenylation signal
   4322..4390    -  CDS            large T antigen (fragment): large T antigen from SV40 (simian virus 40)
   4461..4       +  repeat_region  AAV2 ITR (across the origin): inverted terminal repeat of adeno-associated virus serotype 2 inverted
   4588..54      -  CDS            lacI (fragment) (across the origin): lac repressor; lacI; The lac repressor binds to the lac operator to inhibit transcription in E. coli. This inhibition can be relieved by adding lactose or isopropyl-β-D-thiogalactopyranoside (IPTG).
>Addgene plasmid #226192 | pAAV Syn Barcode20 | addgene full sequence | sequence record 447885 | Addgene NGS Result
CTGCATTAATGAATCGGCCAACGCGCGGGGAGAGGCGGTTTGCGTATTGGGCGCTCTTCCGCTTCCTCGC
TCACTGACTCGCTGCGCTCGGTCGTTCGGCTGCGGCGAGCGGTATCAGCTCACTCAAAGGCGGTAATACG
GTTATCCACAGAATCAGGGGATAACGCAGGAAAGAACATGTGAGCAAAAGGCCAGCAAAAGGCCAGGAAC
CGTAAAAAGGCCGCGTTGCTGGCGTTTTTCCATAGGCTCCGCCCCCCTGACGAGCATCACAAAAATCGAC
GCTCAAGTCAGAGGTGGCGAAACCCGACAGGACTATAAAGATACCAGGCGTTTCCCCCTGGAAGCTCCCT
CGTGCGCTCTCCTGTTCCGACCCTGCCGCTTACCGGATACCTGTCCGCCTTTCTCCCTTCGGGAAGCGTG
GCGCTTTCTCATAGCTCACGCTGTAGGTATCTCAGTTCGGTGTAGGTCGTTCGCTCCAAGCTGGGCTGTG
TGCACGAACCCCCCGTTCAGCCCGACCGCTGCGCCTTATCCGGTAACTATCGTCTTGAGTCCAACCCGGT
AAGACACGACTTATCGCCACTGGCAGCAGCCACTGGTAACAGGATTAGCAGAGCGAGGTATGTAGGCGGT
GCTACAGAGTTCTTGAAGTGGTGGCCTAACTACGGCTACACTAGAAGAACAGTATTTGGTATCTGCGCTC
TGCTGAAGCCAGTTACCTTCGGAAAAAGAGTTGGTAGCTCTTGATCCGGCAAACAAACCACCGCTGGTAG
CGGTGGTTTTTTTGTTTGCAAGCAGCAGATTACGCGCAGAAAAAAAGGATCTCAAGAAGATCCTTTGATC
TTTTCTACGGGGTCTGACGCTCAGTGGAACGAAAACTCACGTTAAGGGATTTTGGTCATGAGATTATCAA
AAAGGATCTTCACCTAGATCCTTTTAAATTAAAAATGAAGTTTTAAATCAATCTAAAGTATATATGAGTA
AACTTGGTCTGACAGTTACCAATGCTTAATCAGTGAGGCACCTATCTCAGCGATCTGTCTATTTCGTTCA
TCCATAGTTGCCTGACTCCCCGTCGTGTAGATAACTACGATACGGGAGGGCTTACCATCTGGCCCCAGTG
CTGCAATGATACCGCGAGACCCACGCTCACCGGCTCCAGATTTATCAGCAATAAACCAGCCAGCCGGAAG
GGCCGAGCGCAGAAGTGGTCCTGCAACTTTATCCGCCTCCATCCAGTCTATTAATTGTTGCCGGGAAGCT
AGAGTAAGTAGTTCGCCAGTTAATAGTTTGCGCAACGTTGTTGCCATTGCTACAGGCATCGTGGTGTCAC
GCTCGTCGTTTGGTATGGCTTCATTCAGCTCCGGTTCCCAACGATCAAGGCGAGTTACATGATCCCCCAT
GTTGTGCAAAAAAGCGGTTAGCTCCTTCGGTCCTCCGATCGTTGTCAGAAGTAAGTTGGCCGCAGTGTTA
TCACTCATGGTTATGGCAGCACTGCATAATTCTCTTACTGTCATGCCATCCGTAAGATGCTTTTCTGTGA
CTGGTGAGTACTCAACCAAGTCATTCTGAGAATAGTGTATGCGGCGACCGAGTTGCTCTTGCCCGGCGTC
AATACGGGATAATACCGCGCCACATAGCAGAACTTTAAAAGTGCTCATCATTGGAAAACGTTCTTCGGGG
CGAAAACTCTCAAGGATCTTACCGCTGTTGAGATCCAGTTCGATGTAACCCACTCGTGCACCCAACTGAT
CTTCAGCATCTTTTACTTTCACCAGCGTTTCTGGGTGAGCAAAAACAGGAAGGCAAAATGCCGCAAAAAA
GGGAATAAGGGCGACACGGAAATGTTGAATACTCATACTCTTCCTTTTTCAATATTATTGAAGCATTTAT
CAGGGTTATTGTCTCATGAGCGGATACATATTTGAATGTATTTAGAAAAATAAACAAATAGGGGTTCCGC
GCACATTTCCCCGAAAAGTGCCACCTAAATTGTAAGCGTTAATATTTTGTTAAAATTCGCGTTAAATTTT
TGTTAAATCAGCTCATTTTTTAACCAATAGGCCGAAATCGGCAAAATCCCTTATAAATCAAAAGAATAGA
CCGAGATAGGGT
[37 nt withheld, positions 2113-2149]
AAAGAACGTGGACTCCAACGTCAAAGG
[49 nt withheld, positions 2177-2225]
T
[91 nt withheld, positions 2227-2317]
G
[124 nt withheld, positions 2319-2442]
CCCATTCGCCATTCAGGCTGCGCAACTGTTGGGAAGGGCGATCGGTGCGGGCCTCTTCGCTATTACGCCA
GCTGCGCGCTCGCTCGCTCACTGAGGCCGCCCGGGCAAAGCCCGGGCGTCGGGCGACCTTTGGTCGCCCG
GCCTCAGTGAGCGAGCGAGCGCGCAGAGAGGGAGTGGCCAACTCCATCACTAGGGGTTCCTTGTAGTTAA
TGATTAACCCGCCATGCTACTTATCTACGTAGCCATGCTCTAGGAAGATCCGAGCTCCAGTGTGCTGGAA
TTCGCCCTTTTCAGTATTTAAATTGACGACCGACCCCGACCCACTGGACAAGCACCCAACCCCCATTCCC
CAAATTGCGCATCCCCTATCAGAGAGGGGGAGGGGAAACAGGATGCGGCGAGGCGCGTGCGCACTGCCAG
CTTCAGCACCGCGGACAGTGCCTTCGCCCCCGCCTGGCGGCGCGCGCCACCGCCGCCTCAGCACTGAAGG
CGCGCTGACGTCACTCGCCGGTCCCCCGCAAACTCCCCTTCCCGGCCACCTTGGTCGCGTCCGCGCCGCC
GCCGGCCCAGCCGGACCGCACCACGCGAGGCGCGAGATAGGGGGGCACGGGCGCGACCATCTGCGCTGCG
GCGCCGGCGACTCAGCGCTGCCTCAGTCTGCGGTGGGCAGCGGAGGAGTCGTGTCGTGCCTGAGAGCGCA
GCTGTGCTCCTGGGCACCGCGCAGTCCGCCCCCGCGGCTCCTGGCCAGACCACCCCTAGGACCCCCTGCC
CCAAGTCGCAGCCGTTGGATCAGGTAAGTATCAAGGTTACAAGACAGGTTTAAGGAGACCAATAGAAACT
GGGCTTGTCGAGACAGAGAAGACTCTTGCGTTTCTGATAGGCACCTATTGGTCTTACTGACATCCACTTT
GCCTTTCTCTCCACAGGTGATGATATCACTAGTGCCACCATGGATGCTCGGGTGTGGCTGGCTGGTATAG
ATATCACCCCGTCGGCTATCCCGATGGTCGCTCCGATGACAGCCGCAACAGACACGTGGGGGCTCTATGT
CGGTGTGGTCAACCTGGTTACTAAGTTTAATATCCTGCAGTCACTCCCAATATAATAATAAGCTAGCAAG
CTTAATCAACCTCTGGATTACAAAATTTGTGAAAGATTGACTGGTATTCTTAACTATGTTGCTCCTTTTA
CGCTATGTGGATACGCTGCTTTAATGCCTTTGTATCATGCTATTGCTTCCCGTATGGCTTTCATTTTCTC
CTCCTTGTATAAATCCTGGTTGCTGTCTCTTTATGAGGAGTTGTGGCCCGTTGTCAGGCAACGTGGCGTG
GTGTGCACTGTGTTTGCTGACGCAACCCCCACTGGTTGGGGCATTGCCACCACCTGTCAGCTCCTTTCCG
GGACTTTCGCTTTCCCCCTCCCTATTGCCACGGCGGAACTCATCGCCGCCTGCCTTGCCCGCTGCTGGAC
AGGGGCTCGGCTGTTGGGCACTGACAATTCCGTGGTGTTGTCGGGGAAATCATCGTCCTTTCCTTGGCTG
CTCGCCTGTGTTGCCACCTGGATTCTGCGCGGGACGTCCTTCTGCTACGTCCCTTCGGCCCTCAATCCAG
CGGACCTTCCTTCCCGCGGCCTGCTGCCGGCTCTGCGGCCTCTTCCGCGTCTTCGCCTTCGCCCTCAGAC
GAGTCGGATCTCCCTTTGGGCCGCCTCCCCGCGCGGCCGCTTCGAGCAGACATGATAAGATACATTGATG
AGTTTGGACAAACCACAACTAGAATGCAGTGAAAAAAATGCTTTATTTGTGAAATTTGTGATGCTATTGC
TTTATTTGTAACCATTATAAGCTGCAATAAACAAGTTAACAACAACAATTGCATTCATTTTATGTTTCAG
GTTCAGGGGGAGATGTGGGAGGTTTTTTAAAGCAAGTAAAACCTCTACAAATGTGGTAAAATCGATAAGG
ATCTTCCTAGAGCATGGCTACGTAGATAAGTAGCATGGCGGGTTAATCATTAACTACAAGGAACCCCTAG
TGATGGAGTTGGCCACTCCCTCTCTGCGCGCTCGCTCGCTCACTGAGGCCGGGCGACCAAAGGTCGCCCG
ACGCCCGGGCTTTGCCCGGGCGGCCTCAGTGAGCGAGCGAGCGCGCAG
